>Addgene plasmid #39835 | EKAR2G_design1_mTFP_227_Venus_173 | depositor partial sequence | sequence record 50457 | Biosensor
CCATGGCACACCATCACCACCACCACGGGAGCGGGGAGCAGAAACTAATATCAGAGGAGGATCTTGGCTC
AGGTTCAGGATCCTCCACCGACGGCATGGACGAGCTGTACAAGGGTGCTAGCGGAGGAATGGTGAGCAAG
GGCGAGGAGACCACAATGGGCGTAATCAAGCCCGACATGAAGATCAAGCTGAAGATGGAGGGCAACGTGA
ATGGCCACGCCTTCGTGATCGAGGGCGAGGGCGAGGGCAAGCCCTACGACGGCACCAACACCATCAACCT
GGAGGTGAAGGAGGGAGCCCCCCTGCCCTTCTCCTACGACATTCTGACCACCGCGTTCGCCTACGGCAAC
AGGGCCTTCACCAAGTACCCCGACGACATCCCCAACTACTTCAAGCAGTCCTTCCCCGAGGGCTACTCTT
GGGAGCGCACCATGACCTTCGAGGACAAGGGCATCGTGAAGGTGAAGTCCGACATCTCCATGGAGGAGGA
CTCCTTCATCTACGAGATACACCTCAAGGGCGAGAACTTCCCCCCCAACGGCCCCGTGATGCAGAAGAAG
ACCACCGGCTGGGACGCCTCCACCGAGAGGATGTACGTGCGCGACGGCGTGCTGAAGGGCGACGTCAAGC
ACAAGCTGCTGCTGGAGGGCGGCGGCCACCACCGCGTTGACTTCAAGACCATCTACAGGGCCAAGAAGGC
GGTGAAGCTGCCCGACTATCACTTTGTGGACCACCGCATCGAGATCCTGAACCACGACAAGGACTACAAC
AAGGTGACCGTTTACGAGAGCGCCGTGGCCCGCAACTCCGGAATGGCGGACGAGGAGAAGCTGCCGCCCG
GCTGGGAGAAGCGCATGAGCCGCAGCTCAGGCCGAGTGTACTACTTCAACCACATCACTAACGCCAGCCA
GTGGGAGCGGCCCAGCGGCAACAGCAGCAGTGGTGGCAAAAACGGGCAGGGGGAGCCTGCCAGGAAGCTG
CGCATTCTGCAGTCGACTAGGGAGCAAGGGCTTGTGCCCGGGTCTAGAGGCGGAGGTGGTGGAGGAGGTG
GAGGTGGTGGAGGTGGAGGTGGAGGTGGTGGCGGTGGTGGAGGAGGAGGAGCTAGAGGCGGAGGTGGTGG
AGGAGGTGGAGGTGGTGGAGGTGGAGGTGGAGGTGGTGGCGGTGGTGGAGGAGGAGGAGCCAGCGGCGGA
GGTGGTGGAGGAGGTGGAGGTGGTGGAGGTGGAGGTGGAGGTGGTGGCGGTGGTGGAGGAGGAGGAACCG
GTGCTGACCAACTGACTGAAGAGTGGTCGACGGTACAGCGGACCGCGCCTGACGTACCACGTACACCAGT
AGGAAAGGCAAAGCTTTCATTCCAATTCCCGCGGGCGCGGGACATCGCGGCCGCGATGGACGGCGGCGTG
CAGCTCGCCGACCACTACCAGCAGAACACCCCCATCGGCGACGGCCCCGTGCTGCTGCCCGACAACCACT
ACCTGAGCTACCAGTCCGCCCTGAGCAAAGACCCCAACGAGAAGCGCGATCACATGGTCCTGCTGGAGTT
CGTGACCGCCGCCGGGATCACTCTCGGCATGGACGAGCTGTACAAGGGTGGCAGCGGTGGCATGGTGAGC
AAGGGCGAGGAGCTGTTCACCGGGGTGGTGCCCATCCTGGTCGAGCTGGACGGCGACGTAAACGGCCACA
AGTTCAGCGTGTCCGGCGAGGGCGAGGGCGATGCCACCTACGGCAAGCTGACCCTGAAGCTGATCTGCAC
CACCGGCAAGCTGCCCGTGCCCTGGCCCACCCTCGTGACCACCCTGGGCTACGGCCTGATGTGCTTCGCC
CGCTACCCCGACCACATGAAGCAGCACGACTTCTTCAAGTCCGCCATGCCCGAAGGCTACGTCCAGGAGC
GCACCATCTTCTTCAAGGACGACGGCAACTACAAGACCCGCGCCGAGGTGAAGTTCGAGGGCGACACCCT
GGTGAACCGCATCGAGCTGAAGGGCATCGACTTCAAGGAGGACGGCAACATCCTGGGGCACAAGCTGGAG
TACAACTACAACAGCCACAACGTCTATATCACCGCCGACAAGCAGAAGAACGGCATCAAGGCCAACTTCA
AGATCCGCCACAACATCGAGGGTACCGATATCCTTCAAAAAAAACTTGAAGAACTTGAACTTGACGAATG
AGATATCTAATGACTCGAG
