>Addgene plasmid #39835 | EKAR2G_design1_mTFP_227_Venus_173 | addgene partial sequence | sequence record 54661 | pTriExUP 5'-GGTTATTGTGCTGTCTCATCA-3'
ATACGACTCACTATAGGGGAATTGTGAGCGGATAACAATTCCCCGGAGTTAATCCGGGACCTTTAATTCA
ACCCAACACAATATATTATAGTTAAATAAGAATTATTATCAAATCATTTGTATATTAATTAAAATACTAT
ACTGTAAATTACATTTTATTTACAATCAAAGGAGATATACCATGGCACACCATCACCACCACCACGGGAG
CGGGGAGCAGAAACTAATATCAGAGGAGGATCTTGGCTCAGGTTCAGGATCCTCCACCGACGGCATGGAC
GAGCTGTACAAGGGTGCTAGCGGAGGAATGGTGAGCAAGGGCGAGGAGACCACAATGGGCGTAATCAAGC
CCGACATGAAGATCAAGCTGAAGATGGAGGGCAACGTGAATGGCCACGCCTTCGTGATCGAGGGCGAGGG
CGAGGGCAAGCCCTACGACGGCACCAACACCATCAACCTGGAGGTGAAGGAGGGAGCCCCCCTGCCCTTC
TCCTACGACATTCTGACCACCGCGTTCGCCTACGGCAACAGGGCCTTCACCAAGTACCCCGACGACATCC
CCAACTACTTCAAGCAGTCCTTCCCCGAGGGCTACTCTTGGGAGCGCACCATGACCTTCGAGGACAAGGG
CATCGTGAAGGTGAAGTCCGACATCTCCATGGAGGAGGACTCCTTCATCTACGAGATACACCTCAAGGGC
GAGAACTTCCCCCCCAACGGCCCCGTGATGCAGAAGAAGACCACCGGCTGGGACGCCTCCACCGAGAGGA
TGTACGTGCGCGACGGCGTGCTGAAGGGCGACGTCAAGCACAAGCTGCTGCTGGAGGGCGGCGGCCACCA
CCGCGTTGACTTCAAGACCATCTACAGGG
