>Addgene plasmid #39835 | EKAR2G_design1_mTFP_227_Venus_173 | addgene partial sequence | sequence record 54763 | pTriExDOWN 5'-TCGATCTCAGTGGTATTTGTG-3'
CACCTTCTGATAGGCAGCCTGCACCTGAGGTTAATCACTTAGTGATGGTGATGGTGATGGTGGTGCTCGA
GTCATTAGATATCTCATTCGTCAAGTTCAAGTTCTTCAAGTTTTTTTTGAAGGATATCGGTACCCTCGAT
GTTGTGGCGGATCTTGAAGTTGGCCTTGATGCCGTTCTTCTGCTTGTCGGCGGTGATATAGACGTTGTGG
CTGTTGTAGTTGTACTCCAGCTTGTGCCCCAGGATGTTGCCGTCCTCCTTGAAGTCGATGCCCTTCAGCT
CGATGCGGTTCACCAGGGTGTCGCCCTCGAACTTCACCTCGGCGCGGGTCTTGTAGTTGCCGTCGTCCTT
GAAGAAGATGGTGCGCTCCTGGACGTAGCCTTCGGGCATGGCGGACTTGAAGAAGTCGTGCTGCTTCATG
TGGTCGGGGTAGCGGGCGAAGCACATCAGGCCGTAGCCCAGGGTGGTCACGAGGGTGGGCCAGGGCACGG
GCAGCTTGCCGGTGGTGCAGATCAGCTTCAGGGTCAGCTTGCCGTAGGTGGCATCGCCCTCGCCCTCGCC
GGACACGCTGAACTTGTGGCCGTTTACGTCGCCGTCCAGCTCGACCAGGATGGGCACCACCCCGGTGAAC
AGCTCCTCGCCCTTGCTCACCATGCCACCGCTGCCACCCTTGTACAGCTCGTCCATGCCGAGAGTGATCC
CGGCGGCGGTCACGAACTCCAGCAGGACCATGTGATCGCGCTTCTCGTTGGGGTCTTTGCTCAGGGCGGA
CTGGTAGCTCAGGTAGTGGTTGTCGGGCAGCAGCACGGGGCCGTCGCCGATGGGGGTGTTCTGCTGGTAG
TGGTCGGCGAGCTGCACGCCGCCGTCCATCGCGGCCGCGATGTCCCGCGCCCGCGGGAATTGGAATGAAA
GCTTTGCCTTTCCTACTGGTGTACGTGGTACGTCAG
