[The description below was written by a language model from this plasmid's Addgene catalogue record.]
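Description:
EKAR2G_design1_mTFP_227_Venus_173 is a genetically encoded FRET biosensor for ERK (MAP kinase) activity carried in pTriEx4, a Novagen multi-host backbone listed for mammalian, bacterial and insect cell expression. The plasmid is about 7 kb in total, with a backbone of roughly 4.9 kb and a synthetic insert of about 2.2 kb. It is maintained at high copy in E. coli under ampicillin selection. No feature table is provided, so details of the origin of replication and other backbone elements are not documented here.

The insert, recorded as an "Erk activity reporter", was cloned by restriction digestion between PacI and XhoI sites, both of which remain intact. The record lists CMV as the promoter. An N-terminal His-Myc tag on the sensor allows affinity purification and immunodetection.

The construct name points to an mTFP donor and a Venus acceptor. The numbers 227 and 173 most likely designate particular variants of these fluorescent proteins, such as circular permutations, though the record does not define them. "design1" suggests one of several sensor layouts tested.

The construct comes from a toolkit for building and optimising sensitive FRET biosensors, and part of it derives from an earlier published ERK activity sensor. In sensors of this class, phosphorylation of a substrate module by ERK typically drives a conformational change that alters energy transfer between the two fluorophores. The domain architecture of this particular sensor is not stated. The expected use is live-cell ratiometric imaging of ERK signalling in time and space.
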