Addgene plasmid #39835: EKAR2G_design1_mTFP_227_Venus_173
Depositing lab: Olivier Pertz. Publication: A Versatile Toolkit to Produce Sensitive FRET Biosensors to Visualize Signaling in Time and Space. Fritz RD, Letzelter M, Reimann A, Martin K, Fusco L, Ritsma L, Ponsioen B, Fluri E, Schulte-Merker S, van Rheenen J, Pertz O. Sci Signal. 2013 Jul 23;6(285):rs12. doi: 10.1126/scisignal.2004135. PubMed 23882122.
Backbone
  Vector backbone: pTriEx4
  Backbone manufacturer: Novagen
  Backbone size w/o insert (bp): 4900
  Total vector size (bp): 7050
  Vector type: Mammalian Expression, Bacterial Expression, Insect Expression
Growth in bacteria
  Bacterial resistance: Ampicillin, 100 μg/mL
  Growth temperature: 37°C
  Growth strain: Top10
  Copy number: High Copy
Gene/Insert
  Gene/Insert name: Erk activity reporter
  Species: Synthetic
  Insert size (bp): 2189
  Promoter: CMV
  Tag / fusion protein: His-Myc (N terminal on insert)
  Cloning method: Restriction Enzyme; 5′ cloning site PacI (not destroyed); 3′ cloning site XhoI (not destroyed)
  Sequencing primers: 5′ ctggttattgtgctgtctc; 3′ tcagtggtatttgtga
Resource information
  A portion of this plasmid was derived from a plasmid made by: Karel Svoboda, Janelia Farm Research Campus, Howard Hughes Medical Institute, Ashburn
Terms and licenses: Academic/Nonprofit Terms; Industry Terms: Not Available to Industry
Depositor comments: A genetically encoded fluorescent sensor of ERK activity. 2008. PNAS 205(49)
How to cite: EKAR2G_design1_mTFP_227_Venus_173 was a gift from Olivier Pertz (Addgene plasmid # 39835 ; http://n2t.net/addgene:39835 ; RRID:Addgene_39835)
